>Addgene plasmid #146007 | pAc5.1B-EGFP-DmSmaug-K606AR609A-V5His6_C | depositor full sequence | sequence record 288452 | Full Sequence
CTTCAAGGAATTAATTCTATATTCTAAAAACACAAATGATACTTCTAAAAAAAATCATGAATGGCATCAA
CTCTGAATCAAATCTTTGCAGATGCACCTACTTCTCATTTCCACTGTCACATCATTTTTCCAGATCTCGC
TGCCTGTTATGTGGCCCACAAACCAAGACACGTTTTATGGCCATTAAAGCTGGCTGATCGTCGCCAAACA
CCAAATACATATCAATATGTACATTCGAGAAAGAAGCGATCAAAGAAGCGTCTTCGGGCGAGTAGGAGAA
TGCGGAGGAGAAGGAGAACGAGCTGATCTAGTATCTCTCCACAATCCAATGCCAACTGACCAACTGGCCA
TATTCGGAGCAATTTGAAGCCAATTTCCATCGCCTGGCGATCGCTCCATTCTTGGCTATATGTTTTTCAC
CGTTCCCGGGGCCATTTTCAAAGACTCGTCGGTAAGATAAGATTGTGTCACTCGCTGTCTCTCTTCATTT
GTCGAAGAATGCTGAGGAATTTCGCGATGACGTCGGCGAGTATTTTGAAGAATGAGAATAATTTGTATTT
ATACGAAAATCAGTTAGTGGAATTTTCTACAAAAACATGTTATCTATAGATAATTTTGTTGCAAAATATG
TTGACTATGACAAAGATTGTATGTATATACCTTTAATGTATTCTCATTTTCTTATGTATTTATAATGGCA
ATGATGATACTGATGATATTTTAAGATGATGCCAGACCACAGGCTGATTTCTGCGTCTTTTGCCGAACGC
AGTGCATGTGCGGTTGTTGTTTTTTGGAATAGTTTCAATTTTCGGACTGTCCGCTTTGATTTCAGTTTCT
TGGCTTATTCAAAAAGCAAAGTAAAGCCAAAAAAGCGAGATGGCAATACCAAATGCGGCAAAACGGTAGT
GGAAGGAAAGGGGTGCGGGGCAGCGGAAGGAAGGGTGGGGCGGGGCGTGGCGGGGTCTGTGGCTGGGCGC
GACGTCACCGACGTTGGAGCCACTCCTTTGACCATGTGTGCGTGTGTGTATTATTCGTGTCTCGCCACTC
GCCGGTTGTTTTTTTCTTTTTATCTCGCTCTCTCTAGCGCCATCTCGTACGCATGCTCAACGCACCGCAT
GTTGCCGTGTCCTTTATGCGTCATTTTGGCTCGAAATAGGCAATTATTTAAACAAAGATTAGTCAACGAA
AACGCTAAAATAAATAAGTCTACAATATGGTTACTTATTGCCATGTGTGTGCAGCCAACGATAGCAACAA
AAGCAACAACACAGTGGCTTTCCCTCTTTCACTTTTTGTTTGCAAGCGCGTGCGAGCAAGACGGCACGAC
CGGCAAACGCAATTACGCTGACAAAGAGCAGACGAAGTTTTGGCCGAAAAACATCAAGGCGCCTGATACG
AATGCATTTGCAATAACAATTGCGATATTTAATATTGTTTATGAAGCTGTTTGACTTCAAAACACACAAA
AAAAAAAATAAAACAAATTATTTGAAAGAGAATTAGGAATCGGACAGCTTATCGTTACGGGCTAACAGCA
CACCGAGACGAAATAGCTTACCTGACGTCACAGCCTCTGGAAGAACTGCCGCCAAGCAGAGAGAGAGAGA
AAAAGAGGGAGAGCAGCTTAGACCGCATGTGCTTGTGTGTGAGGCGTCTCTCTCTTCGTCTCCTGTTTGC
GCAAACGCATAGACTGCACTGAGAAAATCGATTACCTATTTTTTATGAATGAATATTTGCACTATTACTA
TTCAAAACTATTAAGATAGCAATCACATTCAATAGCCAAATACTATACCACCTGAGCGATGCAACGAAAT
GATCAATTTGAGCAAAAATGCTGCATATTTAGGACGGCATCATTATAGAAATGCTTCTTGCTGTGTACTT
TTCTCTCGTCTGGCAGCTGTTTCGCCGTTATTGTTAAAACCGGCTTAAGTTAGGTGTGTTTTCTACGACT
AGTGATGCCCCTACTAGAAGATGTGTGTTGCACAAATGTCCCTGAATAACCAATTTGAAGTGCAGATAGC
AGTAAACGTAAGCTAATATGAATATTATTTAACTGTAATGTTTTAATATCGCTGGACATTACTAATAAAC
CCACTATAAACACATGTACATATGTATGTTTTGGCATACAATGAGTAGTTGGGGAAAAAATGTGTAAAAG
CACCGTGACCATCACAGCATAAAGATAACCAGCTGAAGTATCGAATATGAGTAACCCCCAAATTGAATCA
CATGCCGCAACTGATAGGACCCATGGAAGTACACTCTTCATGGCGATATACAAGACACACACAAGCACGA
ACACCCAGTTGCGGAGGAAATTCTCCGTAAATGAAAACCCAATCGGCGAACAATTCATACCCATATATGG
TAAAAGTTTTGAACGCGACTTGAGAGCGGAGAGCATTGCGGCTGATAAGGTTTTAGCGCTAAGCGGGCTT
TATAAAACGGGCTGCGGGACCAGTTTTCATATCACTACCGTTTGAGTTCTTGTGCTGTGTGGATACTCCT
CCCGACACAAAGCCGCTCCATCAGCCAGCAGTCGTCTAATCCAGAGACCCCGGATCGGGGTACCAACATG
GTGAGCAAGGGCGAGGAGCTGTTCACCGGGGTGGTGCCCATCCTGGTCGAGCTGGACGGCGACGTAAACG
GCCACAAGTTCAGCGTGTCCGGCGAGGGCGAGGGCGATGCCACCTACGGCAAGCTGACCCTGAAGTTCAT
CTGCACCACCGGCAAGCTGCCCGTGCCCTGGCCCACCCTCGTGACCACCCTGACCTACGGCGTGCAGTGC
TTCAGCCGCTACCCCGACCACATGAAGCAGCACGACTTCTTCAAGTCCGCCATGCCCGAAGGCTACGTCC
AGGAGCGCACCATCTTCTTCAAGGACGACGGCAACTACAAGACCCGCGCCGAGGTGAAGTTCGAGGGCGA
CACCCTGGTGAACCGCATCGAGCTGAAGGGCATCGACTTCAAGGAGGACGGCAACATCCTGGGGCACAAG
CTGGAGTACAACTACAACAGCCACAACGTCTATATCATGGCCGACAAGCAGAAGAACGGCATCAAGGTGA
ACTTCAAGATCCGCCACAACATCGAGGACGGCAGCGTGCAGCTCGCCGACCACTACCAGCAGAACACCCC
CATCGGCGACGGCCCCGTGCTGCTGCCCGACAACCACTACCTGAGCACCCAGTCCGCCCTGAGCAAAGAC
CCCAACGAGAAGCGCGATCACATGGTCCTGCTGGAGTTCGTGACCGCCGCCGGGATCACTCTCGGCATGG
ACGAGCTGTACAAGCCAAGCTTGAATTCTGCAGATATCATGAAGTACGCAACTGGAACTGACAACGCGAT
GACCTCCGGCATCAGCGGCCAAACCAATAACTCTAACAGTGCATCCAACGAGATGCAGCCAACCACATCA
ACGCCTACTGCAGCCCACAAGGAGGCCACATCAACGGCCACGACGACGGCGACATACGCCAATGGCAATC
CCAATTCTAACGCCAATCCCAGCCAGAGCCAGCCGTCCAATGCGCTGTTTTGCGAGCAGGTGACCACAGT
GACAAATCTCTTCGAGAAGTGGAACGACTGCGAGCGAACCGTCGTGATGTACGCGCTGCTCAAGCGGCTG
CGCTACCCGAGCCTCAAGTTTCTACAGTATTCTATCGACAGCAACCTGACCCAGAACCTGGGCACCTCGC
AGACCAATCTGAGCAGCGTGGTTATTGACATCAATGCCAACAATCCGGTGTACCTGCAGAATCTACTCAA
CGCCTACAAGACGTTCCAGCCATGTGACCTGCTCGACGCCATGTCCTCCTCGTCGTCCGACAAGGACTCG
ATGCCATGTTACGGCAGTGACTTCCAGATCACCACATCAGCGCAGTGTGACGAGCGAAAGCTGTATGCCC
GCAAGGAGGACATTCTGCATGAAGTACTGAACATGCTGCCTCTGCTGAAGCCGGGCAATGAGGAGGCCAA
GCTTATCTACCTGACCCTCATACCAGTTGCCGTCAAGGACACCATGCAGCAAATTGTGCCCACGGAGTTG
GTGCAGCAGATCTTCTCGTACCTACTCATCCATCCAGCTATCACCAGCGAGGACAGACGTTCGCTCAACA
TTTGGCTGCGTCACTTGGAGGATCATATCCAAGCGGCTGCGGCGGGCCTGACAAATCGCAGTTACTTCCT
GCAGCCCTCGCCGCAACTGGTCGCTGGTGGTAGCTCAACAGGCAGTGGTAGCTGTTCCTCTTCGGCGACC
AGCTCTTCGACAGCATCCTGTTCGTCGGTGGCCTCATCCTCGTTGTGCCCCGCAAGCGGCAGCCGTTCCT
CACGCACCAACGACTGGCAAACGATCGCCCCGCCCAGCAAGCAATTGCAAAACAAATTGGCCGGTGATTG
GCGTGGCAATGGAGGCGGCAGCTCCAGCGGGTCGATCAATCCACTCTGTGATAATCTTAATGGTATTACC
CTGAACGAATTAGCTTCTAGTCAGAACAGTCTCGGCCTGTCGCTGGAGGGCAGCTCTTCCCTGGTCAACG
GTGTGGTCGCTGGTGCAGGCTCTATGTTGGGAATCGCTGGTGGCGACGATCATGACACGTCATTTAGCAA
GAATGGCACGGAGATTCTCGATTTTGACCCGGTGACGGCGGACATGGGTGAGGCCTGTAGTCTGGCCAGC
AGTAGCCTTTGTGGACGTAACGGTGGAAATCCTGTTGAGGATCGATCGCAACCTCCGCCGAATCTTCAGC
AGCAATTGCTTCAGCCTCCTCCCTATGCCTCGATCCTTATGGGAAACGTGGGCGATCAGTTTGGAGAGAT
CAACCGGTGGAGCCTGGACAGCAAGATTGCAGCCCTGAAGACGCGGCGCTCTAACAGCCTCACCACGCAA
ACGATCTCTAGCTGTTCCAGCTCGTCTAACTCATCGGTGATCACGGTCAATGACAACTGCTCCAATTCAA
CGGAGAATCTGGCACAGTTTGCCAACAAGCCCCGTAGTTTTTCCTTATCGATTGAGCATCAGCGCGGCGC
CTTGATGAACAGCGGTTCCGATACTCGTCTGGATGAATTCAAGCCCAATTATATTAAGTTCCACACGCGC
AACGTGGGCATGTCGGGAATCGGACTCTGGCTAGCATCCTTGGCACTGCACAAGTACATCGAGCTGTTCA
AGAACATGACGTACGAGGAAATGCTCTTGATCACCGAGGACTTTCTGCAGAGTGTTGGCGTCACCAAGGG
CGCCTCCCACAAGCTTGCCCTTTGCATTGATAAGCTGAAGGAACGGGCCAATATTCTTAACCGGGTAGAA
CAAGAACTGCTATCGGGTCAAATGGAGCTGAGCACGGCGGTTGAGGAGCTAACAAATATTGTGCTGACAC
CAATGAAGCCACTGGAGTCTCCAGGACCACCGGAGGAAAACATTGGTCTGCGTTTTCTTAAGGTCATTGA
CATTGTGACCAATACGTTGCAGCAGGATCCGTATGCTGTCCAAGACGACGAGACTTTGGGTGTGCTTATG
TGGATTCTAGACCGTTCTATCCACAACGAGGCATTTATGAATCATGCCAGTCAACTCAAGGACCTGAAGT
TTAAGTTGTCCAAGATGAAGATCTCCATGGTTCCCAAAATGCATCACGTTAAGCCAGCCGGCGTCGGGCC
AAACAATGGGAACATTAACAAGCCAAGATGGAATGGTAAGACTCGCAAATGCGATACTAAAAATGGCAGC
AACGATAGGATTAACAACCGCAAAAACTCCAACGACATGCTAAACTTTTCGCTAAATTGCCTGCCACACC
CGCTGCCCCATCATTCGCAGCAGGCTCCGCCGCCTCTGCCACAGTTTGACTACAACGGCTATGGCGGCGG
TCCATCCCATCAGCCGCAGTACAAGAGCTCCTCGTACCCAAGCTTCATGGGTAATCCTCAGCAGCAGCCA
CCACCGCCGCCGTCTAGTAAGTCGCATCATCATCCCCAGCAGATGCAACAGATGCTGCAGCAACACAACC
ACTTTCCAGCGCTGCCTCAGCAGACGCCACCACAATCGCATCGCCGGTCGCTGAATAATCTTATTCTGGT
GGCCGGAGGTCCGCAGCAACCGCAGCAATTGATCTTTAAGCCCGGTCAGGGAGTGCTCACCAACAACGGA
TCTAACGACAACCTGGTATTGGAACGCAATCAGCAGTCGCAGCAGCAGAGAAAACTTAGCGGAGGAGTGT
CCAGTGCGGAGCAACAACCAAAGAAGACCATGGCCGCTGTTGTGATGGAAAATTTGGCCAAATTTGATCA
ACATTTTACGCTATTCCGCTCGAGTCTAGAGGGCCCGCGGTTCGAAGGTAAGCCTATCCCTAACCCTCTC
CTCGGTCTCGATTCTACGCGTACCGGTCATCATCACCATCACCATTGAGTTTAAACCCGCTGATCAGCCT
CGACTGTGCCTTCTAAGGCCTGAGCTCGCTGATCAGCCTCGATCGAGGATCCAGACATGATAAGATACAT
TGATGAGTTTGGACAAACCACAACTAGAATGCAGTGAAAAAAATGCTTTATTTGTGAAATTTGTGATGCT
ATTGCTTTATTTGTAACCATTATAAGCTGCAATAAACAAGTTAACAACAACAATTGCATTCATTTTATGT
TTCAGGTTCAGGGGGAGGTGTGGGAGGTTTTTTAAAGCAAGTAAAACCTCTACAAATGTGGTATGGCTGA
TTATGATCAGTCGACCGATGCCCTTGAGAGCCTTCAACCCAGTCAGCTCCTTCCGGTGGGCGCGGGGCAT
GACTATCGTCGCCGCACTTATGACTGTCTTCTTTATCATGCAACTCGTAGGACAGGTGCCGGCAGCGCTC
TGGGTCATTTTCGGCGAGGACCGCTTTCGCTGGAGCGCGACGATGATCGGCCTGTCGCTTGCGGTATTCG
GAATCTTGCACGCCCTCGCTCAAGCCTTCGTCACTGGTCCCGCCACCAAACGTTTCGGCGAGAAGCAGGC
CATTATCGCCGGCATGGCGGCCGACGCGCTGGGCTACGTCTTGCTGGCGTTCGCGACGCGAGGCTGGATG
GCCTTCCCCATTATGATTCTTCTCGCTTCCGGCGGCATCGGGATGCCCGCGTTGCAGGCCATGCTGTCCA
GGCAGGTAGATGACGACCATCAGGGACAGCTTCAAGGATCGCTCGCGGCTCTTACCAGCCAGCAAAAGGC
CAGGAACCGTAAAAAGGCCGCGTTGCTGGCGTTTTTCCATAGGCTCCGCCCCCCTGACGAGCATCACAAA
AATCGACGCTCAAGTCAGAGGTGGCGAAACCCGACAGGACTATAAAGATACCAGGCGTTTCCCCCTGGAA
GCTCCCTCGTGCGCTCTCCTGTTCCGACCCTGCCGCTTACCGGATACCTGTCCGCCTTTCTCCCTTCGGG
AAGCGTGGCGCTTTCTCAATGCTCACGCTGTAGGTATCTCAGTTCGGTGTAGGTCGTTCGCTCCAAGCTG
GGCTGTGTGCACGAACCCCCCGTTCAGCCCGACCGCTGCGCCTTATCCGGTAACTATCGTCTTGAGTCCA
ACCCGGTAAGACACGACTTATCGCCACTGGCAGCAGCCACTGGTAACAGGATTAGCAGAGCGAGGTATGT
AGGCGGTGCTACAGAGTTCTTGAAGTGGTGGCCTAACTACGGCTACACTAGAAGGACAGTATTTGGTATC
TGCGCTCTGCTGAAGCCAGTTACCTTCGGAAAAAGAGTTGGTAGCTCTTGATCCGGCAAACAAACCACCG
CTGGTAGCGGTGGTTTTTTTGTTTGCAAGCAGCAGATTACGCGCAGAAAAAAAGGATCTCAAGAAGATCC
TTTGATCTTTTCTACGGGGTCTGACGCTCAGTGGAACGAAAACTCACGTTAAGGGATTTTGGTCATGAGA
TTATCAAAAAGGATCTTCACCTAGATCCTTTTAAATTAAAAATGAAGTTTTAAATCAATCTAAAGTATAT
ATGAGTAAACTTGGTCTGACAGTTACCAATGCTTAATCAGTGAGGCACCTATCTCAGCGATCTGTCTATT
TCGTTCATCCATAGTTGCCTGACTCCCCGTCGTGTAGATAACTACGATACGGGAGGGCTTACCATCTGGC
CCCAGTGCTGCAATGATACCGCGAGACCCACGCTCACCGGCTCCAGATTTATCAGCAATAAACCAGCCAG
CCGGAAGGGCCGAGCGCAGAAGTGGTCCTGCAACTTTATCCGCCTCCATCCAGTCTATTAATTGTTGCCG
GGAAGCTAGAGTAAGTAGTTCGCCAGTTAATAGTTTGCGCAACGTTGTTGCCATTGCTGCAGGCATCGTG
GTGTCACGCTCGTCGTTTGGTATGGCTTCATTCAGCTCCGGTTCCCAACGATCAAGGCGAGTTACATGAT
CCCCCATGTTGTGCAAAAAAGCGGTTAGCTCCTTCGGTCCTCCGATCGTTGTCAGAAGTAAGTTGGCCGC
AGTGTTATCACTCATGGTTATGGCAGCACTGCATAATTCTCTTACTGTCATGCCATCCGTAAGATGCTTT
TCTGTGACTGGTGAGTACTCAACCAAGTCATTCTGAGAATAGTGTATGCGGCGACCGAGTTGCTCTTGCC
CGGCGTCAACACGGGATAATACCGCGCCACATAGCAGAACTTTAAAAGTGCTCATCATTGGAAAACGTTC
TTCGGGGCGAAAACTCTCAAGGATCTTACCGCTGTTGAGATCCAGTTCGATGTAACCCACTCGTGCACCC
AACTGATCTTCAGCATCTTTTACTTTCACCAGCGTTTCTGGGTGAGCAAAAACAGGAAGGCAAAATGCCG
CAAAAAAGGGAATAAGGGCGACACGGAAATGTTGAATACTCATACTCTTCCTTTTTCAATATTATTGAAG
CATTTATCAGGGTTATTGTCTCATGAGCGGATACATATTTGAATGTATTTAGAAAAATAAACAAATAGGG
GTTCCGCGCACATTTCCCCGAAAAGTGCCACCTGACGTCTAAGAAACCATTATTATCATGACATTAACCT
ATAAAAATAGGCGTATCACGAGGCCCTTTCGT
Features (pLannotate 1.2.2; 10 found; start..end, strand, type, name):
     56..2568    +  promoter       Ac5 promoter: Drosophila melanogaster actin 5C promoter
   2588..3304    +  CDS            EGFP: EGFP is a basic (constitutively fluorescent) green fluorescent protein published in 1996, derived from Aequorea victoria. It is reported to be a rapidly-maturing weak dimer with moderate acid sensitivity.
   3329..6316    +  CDS            smg: SMG_DROME - Experimental evidence at protein level: Swiss-Prot protein existence level 1. Translation regulator that binds to the 3'-UTR of specific mRNAs such as nanos (nos) and prevents their translation. Prevents translation of unlocalized nos in the bulk cytoplasm via the recruitment of cup. From Drosophila melanogaster (Fruit fly).
   6347..6388    +  CDS            V5 tag: epitope tag from simian virus 5
   6488..6622    -  polyA_signal   SV40 poly(A) signal: SV40 polyadenylation signal
   6645..6729    -  CDS            large T antigen (fragment): large T antigen from SV40 (simian virus 40)
   6730..7200    +  CDS            TcR (fragment): tetracycline efflux protein; tet; confers resistance to tetracycline
   7244..7832    -  rep_origin     ori: high-copy-number ColE1/pMB1/pBR322/pUC origin of replication
   8003..8863    -  CDS            AmpR: β-lactamase; bla; confers resistance to ampicillin, carbenicillin, and related antibiotics
   8864..8968    -  promoter       AmpR promoter: bla
