[The description below was written by a language model from this plasmid's Addgene catalogue record and pLannotate feature annotations shown in this document.]
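Description:
pAc5.1B-EGFP-DmSmaug-K606AR609A-V5His6_C is a 9,062 nt insect expression plasmid. The catalogue lists its backbone as unknown, though the name and annotated parts point to a pAc5.1-type vector. It is maintained in E. coli through a ColE1/pUC-family origin of replication and selected with ampicillin via a β-lactamase gene under its own bla promoter. The annotation describes the origin as high-copy, whereas the repository entry lists the plasmid as low copy. Short annotated fragments of a tetracycline resistance gene and of SV40 large T antigen appear to be backbone remnants rather than functional elements. No marker for selection in insect cells is annotated.

The expression cassette is driven by the Drosophila melanogaster actin 5C promoter, a strong constitutive promoter commonly used in cultured fly cells. It is followed by EGFP and then the coding sequence of Drosophila Smaug (smg), a translational regulator that binds the 3' UTRs of mRNAs such as nanos and represses their translation. This arrangement gives an N-terminally EGFP-tagged protein. A V5 epitope lies downstream of the insert and the name indicates a His6 tag, although only V5 is annotated, and the record does not say whether these C-terminal tags are translated in frame. An SV40 polyadenylation signal follows the cassette.

The insert carries the substitutions K606A and R609A, whose functional rationale is not stated. According to the depositor, it also has ten silent changes and a deletion of residues 961–963 relative to the reference transcript. The stated purpose is expression of this Smaug mutant in insect cells. The depositor sequence may be theoretical rather than fully verified.
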