Addgene plasmid #146007: pAc5.1B-EGFP-DmSmaug-K606AR609A-V5His6_C
Purpose: Insect Expression of DmSmaug-K606AR609A
Depositing lab: Elisa Izaurralde. Depositing organization: Max Planck Institute for Developmental Biology.
Backbone
  Vector backbone: Unknown
  Vector type: Insect Expression
Growth in bacteria
  Bacterial resistance: Ampicillin, 100 μg/mL
  Growth temperature: 37°C
  Growth strain: DH5alpha
  Copy number: Low Copy
Gene/Insert
  Gene/Insert name: DmSmaug-K606AR609A
  Species: D. melanogaster (fly)
  Mutation: 10 silent mutations and a deletion of the AA 961-963 compared to the sequence given by NCBI: NM_079263.2
  Entrez Gene: smg (a.k.a. Dmel_CG5263, CG5263, D69, Dmel\CG5263, SMG, SmG, Smaug, Smg, anon-D69, anonD69)
  Cloning method: Unknown
Terms and licenses: Academic/Nonprofit Terms; Industry Terms: Not Available to Industry
Depositor comments: Plasmids from this collection were made available to the research community and donated after the lab closed. Please note that the sequence provided by the depositing laboratory may be theoretical/predicted or based on Sanger sequencing results. There may be discrepancies between sequencing results obtained by Addgene and the depositor sequence. If an Addgene verified sequence is not available, please contact before placing your order to request that our lab fully sequence the plasmid.
How to cite: pAc5.1B-EGFP-DmSmaug-K606AR609A-V5His6_C was a gift from Elisa Izaurralde (Addgene plasmid # 146007 ; http://n2t.net/addgene:146007 ; RRID:Addgene_146007)
